Addgene plasmid #242672: pCMV-SpCas9-VRQR(+L1111H)-P2A-EGFP (LRF269)
Purpose: CMV promoter expression plasmid for human codon optimized SpCas9-VRQR(L1111H)-BPNLS(SV40)-3xFLAG-P2A-EGFP
Depositing lab: Benjamin Kleinstiver. Depositing organization: Massachusetts General Hospital. Publication: Treatment of a severe vascular disease using a bespoke CRISPR-Cas9 base editor in mice. Alves CRR, Das S, Krishnan V, Ha LL, Fox LR, Stutzman HE, Shamber CE, Kalailingam P, McCarthy S, Lino Cardenas CL, Fong CE, Imai T, Mitra S, Yun S, Wood RK, Benning FMC, Roh K, Lawton J, Kim N, Silverstein RA, Ferreira da Silva J, de la Cruz D, Richa R, Xie J, Gray-Edwards HL, Malhotra R, Chung DY, Chao LH, Tsai SQ, Maguire CA, Lindsay ME, Kleinstiver BP, Musolino PL. Nat Biomed Eng. 2025 Sep 11:10.1038/s41551-025-01499-1. doi: 10.1038/s41551-025-01499-1. PubMed 40935887.
Backbone
  Vector backbone: pCMV-T7-SpCas9-P2A-EGFP (RTW3027) (Addgene Plasmid #139987)
  Vector type: Mammalian Expression, CRISPR
Growth in bacteria
  Bacterial resistance: Ampicillin, 100 μg/mL
  Growth temperature: 37°C
  Growth strain: DH5alpha
  Copy number: High Copy
Gene/Insert
  Gene/Insert name: pCMV-SpCas9-VRQR(L1111H)-BPNLS(SV40)-3xFLAG-P2A-EGFP (alt names: LRF269; SpCas9-VRQR(+L1111H) nuclease)
  Species: Synthetic
  Mutation: VRQR + L1111H mutations in SpCas9(L1111H/D1135V/G1218R/R1335Q/T1337R)
  Promoter: CMV and T7
  Tag / fusion protein: BPNLS (N terminal on insert)
  Cloning method: Gibson Cloning
  Sequencing primers: 5′ oBK6928-CCAAGTCTCCACCCCATTGACG; 3′ oBK219-GGGAGTGGCACCTTCCAGGGTC
Terms and licenses: Academic/Nonprofit Terms; Industry Terms: Not Available to Industry
How to cite: pCMV-SpCas9-VRQR(+L1111H)-P2A-EGFP (LRF269) was a gift from Benjamin Kleinstiver (Addgene plasmid # 242672 ; http://n2t.net/addgene:242672 ; RRID:Addgene_242672)
