[The description below was written by a language model from this plasmid's Addgene catalogue record and pLannotate feature annotations shown in this document.]
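Description:
pCMV-SpCas9-VRQR(+L1111H)-P2A-EGFP (LRF269) is an 8.4 kb mammalian expression and CRISPR plasmid derived from the pCMV-T7-SpCas9-P2A-EGFP backbone by Gibson cloning. It is maintained in E. coli through a high-copy ColE1/pUC-type origin and selected with ampicillin via the β-lactamase gene. Remnants of lac regulatory elements, a pBluescript polylinker, an SV40 promoter fragment and a bom fragment are backbone carry-overs with no stated function. No mammalian selection marker is annotated, so the plasmid appears suited to transient transfection.

The payload is a single transcription unit driven by the CMV immediate-early enhancer and promoter. A T7 promoter lies just upstream of the coding sequence, which would also permit in vitro transcription. The open reading frame encodes human codon-optimised Streptococcus pyogenes Cas9, which the annotation tool splits into overlapping N- and C-terminal segments although it is one continuous gene. It carries the VRQR substitutions (D1135V, G1218R, R1335Q, T1337R) plus L1111H. VRQR is a known engineered variant with altered PAM preference, generally NGA rather than NGG, but the record does not say what L1111H contributes.

According to the stated purpose, Cas9 is followed by a bipartite SV40 nuclear localisation signal and a 3xFLAG epitope. The tag field instead lists the BPNLS as N-terminal, and the NLS is not separately annotated in the feature table. A P2A self-cleaving peptide then links to EGFP, so transfected cells produce the nuclease and a separate green fluorescent marker from one mRNA, terminated by the bGH polyadenylation signal. No guide RNA cassette is present, so the guide must be supplied separately. The construct is described as a nuclease and comes from work developing a tailored Cas9 base editor for a vascular disease in mice.
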