Features (pLannotate 1.2.2; 18 found; start..end, strand, type, name):
    132..335     +  promoter       CMV promoter: human cytomegalovirus (CMV) immediate early promoter
    377..395     +  promoter       T7 promoter: promoter for bacteriophage T7 RNA polymerase
    409..2127    +  CDS            Cas9(N): N-terminal portion of Streptococcus pyogenes Cas9 (Zetsche et al., 2015)
   2014..4512    +  CDS            Cas9(C): C-terminal portion of Streptococcus pyogenes Cas9 (Zetsche et al., 2015)
   4600..4665    +  CDS            3xFLAG: three tandem FLAG® epitope tags, followed by an enterokinase cleavage site
   4741..5457    +  CDS            EGFP: EGFP is a basic (constitutively fluorescent) green fluorescent protein published in 1996, derived from Aequorea victoria. It is reported to be a rapidly-maturing weak dimer with moderate acid sensitivity.
   5512..5736    +  polyA_signal   bGH poly(A) signal: bovine growth hormone polyadenylation signal
   5740..5761    +  promoter       SV40 promoter (fragment): SV40 enhancer and early promoter
   5766..5782    +  misc_feature   MCS (fragment): pBluescript multiple cloning site
   5831..5847    -  protein_bind   lac operator: The lac repressor binds to the lac operator to inhibit transcription in E. coli. This inhibition can be relieved by adding lactose or isopropyl-β-D-thiogalactopyranoside (IPTG). lac repressor encoded by lacI
   5855..5885    -  promoter       lac promoter: promoter for the E. coli lac operon
   5900..5921    -  protein_bind   CAP binding site: CAP binding activates transcription in the presence of cAMP. E. coli catabolite activator protein
   5934..6026    -  CDS            lacI (fragment): lac repressor; lacI; The lac repressor binds to the lac operator to inhibit transcription in E. coli. This inhibition can be relieved by adding lactose or isopropyl-β-D-thiogalactopyranoside (IPTG).
   6209..6797    -  rep_origin     ori: high-copy-number ColE1/pMB1/pBR322/pUC origin of replication
   6968..7828    -  CDS            AmpR: β-lactamase; bla; confers resistance to ampicillin, carbenicillin, and related antibiotics
   7829..7933    -  promoter       AmpR promoter: bla
   8004..8048    -  misc_feature   bom (fragment): basis of mobility region from pBR322
   8203..131     +  enhancer       CMV enhancer (across the origin): human cytomegalovirus immediate early enhancer
>Addgene plasmid #242672 | pCMV-SpCas9-VRQR(+L1111H)-P2A-EGFP (LRF269) | addgene full sequence | sequence record 488973 | Addgene NGS Result
ATATGCCAAGTACGCCCCCTATTGACGTCAATGACGGTAAATGGCCCGCCTGGCATTATGCCCAGTACAT
GACCTTATGGGACTTTCCTACTTGGCAGTACATCTACGTATTAGTCATCGCTATTACCATGGTGATGCGG
TTTTGGCAGTACATCAATGGGCGTGGATAGCGGTTTGACTCACGGGGATTTCCAAGTCTCCACCCCATTG
ACGTCAATGGGAGTTTGTTTTGGCACCAAAATCAACGGGACTTTCCAAAATGTCGTAACAACTCCGCCCC
ATTGACGCAAATGGGCGGTAGGCGTGTACGGTGGGAGGTCTATATAAGCAGAGCTGGTTTAGTGAACCGT
CAGATCCGCTAGAGATCCGCGGCCGCTAATACGACTCACTATAGGGAGAGCCGCCACCATGGACAAGAAG
TACAGCATCGGCCTGGACATCGGCACCAACTCTGTGGGCTGGGCCGTGATCACCGACGAGTACAAGGTGC
CCAGCAAGAAATTCAAGGTGCTGGGCAACACCGACCGGCACAGCATCAAGAAGAACCTGATCGGAGCCCT
GCTGTTCGACAGCGGCGAAACAGCCGAGGCCACCCGGCTGAAGAGAACCGCCAGAAGAAGATACACCAGA
CGGAAGAACCGGATCTGCTATCTGCAAGAGATCTTCAGCAACGAGATGGCCAAGGTGGACGACAGCTTCT
TCCACAGACTGGAAGAGTCCTTCCTGGTGGAAGAGGATAAGAAGCACGAGCGGCACCCCATCTTCGGCAA
CATCGTGGACGAGGTGGCCTACCACGAGAAGTACCCCACCATCTACCACCTGAGAAAGAAACTGGTGGAC
AGCACCGACAAGGCCGACCTGCGGCTGATCTATCTGGCCCTGGCCCACATGATCAAGTTCCGGGGCCACT
TCCTGATCGAGGGCGACCTGAACCCCGACAACAGCGACGTGGACAAGCTGTTCATCCAGCTGGTGCAGAC
CTACAACCAGCTGTTCGAGGAAAACCCCATCAACGCCAGCGGCGTGGACGCCAAGGCCATCCTGTCTGCC
AGACTGAGCAAGAGCAGACGGCTGGAAAATCTGATCGCCCAGCTGCCCGGCGAGAAGAAGAATGGCCTGT
TCGGAAACCTGATTGCCCTGAGCCTGGGCCTGACCCCCAACTTCAAGAGCAACTTCGACCTGGCCGAGGA
TGCCAAACTGCAGCTGAGCAAGGACACCTACGACGACGACCTGGACAACCTGCTGGCCCAGATCGGCGAC
CAGTACGCCGACCTGTTTCTGGCCGCCAAGAACCTGTCCGACGCCATCCTGCTGAGCGACATCCTGAGAG
TGAACACCGAGATCACCAAGGCCCCCCTGAGCGCCTCTATGATCAAGAGATACGACGAGCACCACCAGGA
CCTGACCCTGCTGAAAGCTCTCGTGCGGCAGCAGCTGCCTGAGAAGTACAAAGAGATTTTCTTCGACCAG
AGCAAGAACGGCTACGCCGGCTACATTGACGGCGGAGCCAGCCAGGAAGAGTTCTACAAGTTCATCAAGC
CCATCCTGGAAAAGATGGACGGCACCGAGGAACTGCTCGTGAAGCTGAACAGAGAGGACCTGCTGCGGAA
GCAGCGGACCTTCGACAACGGCAGCATCCCCCACCAGATCCACCTGGGAGAGCTGCACGCCATTCTGCGG
CGGCAGGAAGATTTTTACCCATTCCTGAAGGACAACCGGGAAAAGATCGAGAAGATCCTGACCTTCCGCA
TCCCCTACTACGTGGGCCCTCTGGCCAGGGGAAACAGCAGATTCGCCTGGATGACCAGAAAGAGCGAGGA
AACCATCACCCCCTGGAACTTCGAGGAAGTGGTGGACAAGGGCGCTTCCGCCCAGAGCTTCATCGAGCGG
ATGACCAACTTCGATAAGAACCTGCCCAACGAGAAGGTGCTGCCCAAGCACAGCCTGCTGTACGAGTACT
TCACCGTGTATAACGAGCTGACCAAAGTGAAATACGTGACCGAGGGAATGAGAAAGCCCGCCTTCCTGAG
CGGCGAGCAGAAAAAGGCCATCGTGGACCTGCTGTTCAAGACCAACCGGAAAGTGACCGTGAAGCAGCTG
AAAGAGGACTACTTCAAGAAAATCGAGTGCTTCGACTCCGTGGAAATCTCCGGCGTGGAAGATCGGTTCA
ACGCCTCCCTGGGCACATACCACGATCTGCTGAAAATTATCAAGGACAAGGACTTCCTGGACAATGAGGA
AAACGAGGACATTCTGGAAGATATCGTGCTGACCCTGACACTGTTTGAGGACAGAGAGATGATCGAGGAA
CGGCTGAAAACCTATGCCCACCTGTTCGACGACAAAGTGATGAAGCAGCTGAAGCGGCGGAGATACACCG
GCTGGGGCAGGCTGAGCCGGAAGCTGATCAACGGCATCCGGGACAAGCAGTCCGGCAAGACAATCCTGGA
TTTCCTGAAGTCCGACGGCTTCGCCAACAGAAACTTCATGCAGCTGATCCACGACGACAGCCTGACCTTT
AAAGAGGACATCCAGAAAGCCCAGGTGTCCGGCCAGGGCGATAGCCTGCACGAGCACATTGCCAATCTGG
CCGGCAGCCCCGCCATTAAGAAGGGCATCCTGCAGACAGTGAAGGTGGTGGACGAGCTCGTGAAAGTGAT
GGGCCGGCACAAGCCCGAGAACATCGTGATCGAAATGGCCAGAGAGAACCAGACCACCCAGAAGGGACAG
AAGAACAGCCGCGAGAGAATGAAGCGGATCGAAGAGGGCATCAAAGAGCTGGGCAGCCAGATCCTGAAAG
AACACCCCGTGGAAAACACCCAGCTGCAGAACGAGAAGCTGTACCTGTACTACCTGCAGAATGGGCGGGA
TATGTACGTGGACCAGGAACTGGACATCAACCGGCTGTCCGACTACGATGTGGACCATATCGTGCCTCAG
AGCTTTCTGAAGGACGACTCCATCGACAACAAGGTGCTGACCAGAAGCGACAAGAACCGGGGCAAGAGCG
ACAACGTGCCCTCCGAAGAGGTCGTGAAGAAGATGAAGAACTACTGGCGGCAGCTGCTGAACGCCAAGCT
GATTACCCAGAGAAAGTTCGACAATCTGACCAAGGCCGAGAGAGGCGGCCTGAGCGAACTGGATAAGGCC
GGCTTCATCAAGAGACAGCTGGTGGAAACCCGGCAGATCACAAAGCACGTGGCACAGATCCTGGACTCCC
GGATGAACACTAAGTACGACGAGAATGACAAGCTGATCCGGGAAGTGAAAGTGATCACCCTGAAGTCCAA
GCTGGTGTCCGATTTCCGGAAGGATTTCCAGTTTTACAAAGTGCGCGAGATCAACAACTACCACCACGCC
CACGACGCCTACCTGAACGCCGTCGTGGGAACCGCCCTGATCAAAAAGTACCCTAAGCTGGAAAGCGAGT
TCGTGTACGGCGACTACAAGGTGTACGACGTGCGGAAGATGATCGCCAAGAGCGAGCAGGAAATCGGCAA
GGCTACCGCCAAGTACTTCTTCTACAGCAACATCATGAACTTTTTCAAGACCGAGATTACCCTGGCCAAC
GGCGAGATCCGGAAGCGGCCTCTGATCGAGACAAACGGCGAAACCGGGGAGATCGTGTGGGATAAGGGCC
GGGATTTTGCCACCGTGCGGAAAGTGCTGAGCATGCCCCAAGTGAATATCGTGAAAAAGACCGAGGTGCA
GACAGGCGGCTTCAGCAAAGAGTCTATCCATCCCAAGAGGAACAGCGATAAGCTGATCGCCAGAAAGAAG
GACTGGGACCCTAAGAAGTACGGCGGCTTCGTGAGCCCCACCGTGGCCTATTCTGTGCTGGTGGTGGCCA
AAGTGGAAAAGGGCAAGTCCAAGAAACTGAAGAGTGTGAAAGAGCTGCTGGGGATCACCATCATGGAAAG
AAGCAGCTTCGAGAAGAATCCCATCGACTTTCTGGAAGCCAAGGGCTACAAAGAAGTGAAAAAGGACCTG
ATCATCAAGCTGCCTAAGTACTCCCTGTTCGAGCTGGAAAACGGCCGGAAGAGAATGCTGGCCTCTGCCA
GAGAACTGCAGAAGGGAAACGAACTGGCCCTGCCCTCCAAATATGTGAACTTCCTGTACCTGGCCAGCCA
CTATGAGAAGCTGAAGGGCTCCCCCGAGGATAATGAGCAGAAACAGCTGTTTGTGGAACAGCACAAGCAC
TACCTGGACGAGATCATCGAGCAGATCAGCGAGTTCTCCAAGAGAGTGATCCTGGCCGACGCTAATCTGG
ACAAAGTGCTGTCCGCCTACAACAAGCACCGGGATAAGCCCATCAGAGAGCAGGCCGAGAATATCATCCA
CCTGTTTACCCTGACCAATCTGGGAGCCCCTGCCGCCTTCAAGTACTTTGACACCACCATCGACCGGAAG
CAGTACAGAAGCACCAAAGAGGTGCTGGACGCCACCCTGATCCACCAGAGCATCACCGGCCTGTACGAGA
CACGGATCGACCTGTCTCAGCTGGGAGGCGACGGATCCGGCGGAGGCGGAAGCGGGAAAAGAACCGCCGA
CGGCAGCGAATTCGAGCCCAAGAAGAAGAGGAAAGTCTCGAGCGGAGGCGACTACAAAGACCATGACGGT
GATTATAAAGATCATGACATCGATTACAAGGATGACGATGACAAGGGAGGCGGTGGAAGCGGCGCAACAA
ACTTCTCTCTGCTGAAACAAGCCGGAGATGTCGAAGAGAATCCTGGACCGATGGTGAGCAAGGGCGAGGA
GCTGTTCACCGGGGTGGTGCCCATCCTGGTCGAGCTGGACGGCGACGTAAACGGCCACAAGTTCAGCGTG
TCCGGCGAGGGCGAGGGCGATGCCACCTACGGCAAGCTGACCCTGAAGTTCATCTGCACCACCGGCAAGC
TGCCCGTGCCCTGGCCCACCCTCGTGACCACCCTGACCTACGGCGTGCAGTGCTTCAGCCGCTACCCCGA
CCACATGAAGCAGCACGACTTCTTCAAGTCCGCCATGCCCGAAGGCTACGTCCAGGAGCGCACCATCTTC
TTCAAGGACGACGGCAACTACAAGACCCGCGCCGAGGTGAAGTTCGAGGGCGACACCCTGGTGAACCGCA
TCGAGCTGAAGGGCATCGACTTCAAGGAGGACGGCAACATCCTGGGGCACAAGCTGGAGTACAACTACAA
CAGCCACAACGTCTATATCATGGCCGACAAGCAGAAGAACGGCATCAAGGTGAACTTCAAGATCCGCCAC
AACATCGAGGACGGCAGCGTGCAGCTCGCCGACCACTACCAGCAGAACACCCCCATCGGCGACGGCCCCG
TGCTGCTGCCCGACAACCACTACCTGAGCACCCAGTCCGCCCTGAGCAAAGACCCCAACGAGAAGCGCGA
TCACATGGTCCTGCTGGAGTTCGTGACCGCCGCCGGGATCACTCTCGGCATGGACGAGCTGTACAAGTGA
CCGGTCATCATCACCATCACCATTGAGTTTAAACCCGCTGATCAGCCTCGACTGTGCCTTCTAGTTGCCA
GCCATCTGTTGTTTGCCCCTCCCCCGTGCCTTCCTTGACCCTGGAAGGTGCCACTCCCACTGTCCTTTCC
TAATAAAATGAGGAAATTGCATCGCATTGTCTGAGTAGGTGTCATTCTATTCTGGGGGGTGGGGTGGGGC
AGGACAGCAAGGGGGAGGATTGGGAAGACAATAGCAGGCATGCTGGGGATGCGGTGGGCTCTATGGCTTC
TGAGGCGGAAAGAACCAGCTGGGGCTCGATACCGTCGACCTCTAGCTAGAGCTTGGCGTAATCATGGTCA
TAGCTGTTTCCTGTGTGAAATTGTTATCCGCTCACAATTCCACACAACATACGAGCCGGAAGCATAAAGT
GTAAAGCCTAGGGTGCCTAATGAGTGAGCTAACTCACATTAATTGCGTTGCGCTCACTGCCCGCTTTCCA
GTCGGGAAACCTGTCGTGCCAGCTGCATTAATGAATCGGCCAACGCGCGGGGAGAGGCGGTTTGCGTATT
GGGCGCTCTTCCGCTTCCTCGCTCACTGACTCGCTGCGCTCGGTCGTTCGGCTGCGGCGAGCGGTATCAG
CTCACTCAAAGGCGGTAATACGGTTATCCACAGAATCAGGGGATAACGCAGGAAAGAACATGTGAGCAAA
AGGCCAGCAAAAGGCCAGGAACCGTAAAAAGGCCGCGTTGCTGGCGTTTTTCCATAGGCTCCGCCCCCCT
GACGAGCATCACAAAAATCGACGCTCAAGTCAGAGGTGGCGAAACCCGACAGGACTATAAAGATACCAGG
CGTTTCCCCCTGGAAGCTCCCTCGTGCGCTCTCCTGTTCCGACCCTGCCGCTTACCGGATACCTGTCCGC
CTTTCTCCCTTCGGGAAGCGTGGCGCTTTCTCATAGCTCACGCTGTAGGTATCTCAGTTCGGTGTAGGTC
GTTCGCTCCAAGCTGGGCTGTGTGCACGAACCCCCCGTTCAGCCCGACCGCTGCGCCTTATCCGGTAACT
ATCGTCTTGAGTCCAACCCGGTAAGACACGACTTATCGCCACTGGCAGCAGCCACTGGTAACAGGATTAG
CAGAGCGAGGTATGTAGGCGGTGCTACAGAGTTCTTGAAGTGGTGGCCTAACTACGGCTACACTAGAAGA
ACAGTATTTGGTATCTGCGCTCTGCTGAAGCCAGTTACCTTCGGAAAAAGAGTTGGTAGCTCTTGATCCG
GCAAACAAACCACCGCTGGTAGCGGTGGTTTTTTTGTTTGCAAGCAGCAGATTACGCGCAGAAAAAAAGG
ATCTCAAGAAGATCCTTTGATCTTTTCTACGGGGTCTGACGCTCAGTGGAACGAAAACTCACGTTAAGGG
ATTTTGGTCATGAGATTATCAAAAAGGATCTTCACCTAGATCCTTTTAAATTAAAAATGAAGTTTTAAAT
CAATCTAAAGTATATATGAGTAAACTTGGTCTGACAGTTACCAATGCTTAATCAGTGAGGCACCTATCTC
AGCGATCTGTCTATTTCGTTCATCCATAGTTGCCTGACTCCCCGTCGTGTAGATAACTACGATACGGGAG
GGCTTACCATCTGGCCCCAGTGCTGCAATGATACCGCGAGACCCACGCTCACCGGCTCCAGATTTATCAG
CAATAAACCAGCCAGCCGGAAGGGCCGAGCGCAGAAGTGGTCCTGCAACTTTATCCGCCTCCATCCAGTC
TATTAATTGTTGCCGGGAAGCTAGAGTAAGTAGTTCGCCAGTTAATAGTTTGCGCAACGTTGTTGCCATT
GCTACAGGCATCGTGGTGTCACGCTCGTCGTTTGGTATGGCTTCATTCAGCTCCGGTTCCCAACGATCAA
GGCGAGTTACATGATCCCCCATGTTGTGCAAAAAAGCGGTTAGCTCCTTCGGTCCTCCGATCGTTGTCAG
AAGTAAGTTGGCCGCAGTGTTATCACTCATGGTTATGGCAGCACTGCATAATTCTCTTACTGTCATGCCA
TCCGTAAGATGCTTTTCTGTGACTGGTGAGTACTCAACCAAGTCATTCTGAGAATAGTGTATGCGGCGAC
CGAGTTGCTCTTGCCCGGCGTCAATACGGGATAATACCGCGCCACATAGCAGAACTTTAAAAGTGCTCAT
CATTGGAAAACGTTCTTCGGGGCGAAAACTCTCAAGGATCTTACCGCTGTTGAGATCCAGTTCGATGTAA
CCCACTCGTGCACCCAACTGATCTTCAGCATCTTTTACTTTCACCAGCGTTTCTGGGTGAGCAAAAACAG
GAAGGCAAAATGCCGCAAAAAAGGGAATAAGGGCGACACGGAAATGTTGAATACTCATACTCTTCCTTTT
TCAATATTATTGAAGCATTTATCAGGGTTATTGTCTCATGAGCGGATACATATTTGAATGTATTTAGAAA
AATAAACAAATAGGGGTTCCGCGCACATTTCCCCGAAAAGTGCCACCTGACGTCGACGGATCGGGAGATC
GATCTCCCGATCCCCTAGGGTCGACTCTCAGTACAATCTGCTCTGATGCCGCATAGTTAAGCCAGTATCT
GCTCCCTGCTTGTGTGTTGGAGGTCGCTGAGTAGTGCGCGAGCAAAATTTAAGCTACAACAAGGCAAGGC
TTGACCGACAATTGCATGAAGAATCTGCTTAGGGTTAGGCGTTTTGCGCTGCTTCGCGATGTACGGGCCA
GATATACGCGTTGACATTGATTATTGACTAGTTATTAATAGTAATCAATTACGGGGTCATTAGTTCATAG
CCCATATATGGAGTTCCGCGTTACATAACTTACGGTAAATGGCCCGCCTGGCTGACCGCCCAACGACCCC
CGCCCATTGACGTCAATAATGACGTATGTTCCCATAGTAACGCCAATAGGGACTTTCCATTGACGTCAAT
GGGTGGAGTATTTACGGTAAACTGCCCACTTGGCAGTACATCAAGTGTATC
